>Addgene plasmid #200076 | pHygRR2r | addgene full sequence | sequence record 393488 | Addgene NGS Result
CTAGGCCCAGTTGTCCTCGAACAGGTCTAAAAATTGCGGTCATAAACTGAAACGTAACATATGATAAGGT
ATTTTGTGTGCGGTTTTTTCTATGATGTTTCAAAAAAATTTATCAGAAGTAAAAAACATAAGAAGTGTAC
ACAGAACATTGTGTAGATTTTGGGATAGAATTATTATTAATGGGGGGAGGGAGCACAATTTTTTTCGACT
TTTTATTACGAATTAATTCTATTTTTGAATCTACACAATTTCATTGTTAGAGGTGACTTAAAAGAAGCTA
AAAAACAAAGAAATTAAGAGAAGTTTTTTGATAATAACAAAAATAGGGGGTGGGAGCACAGGGAGAAAGA
GCATGTAGGGATGTTGAAGAGTAATTGGACCCACTTTGTACAAGAAAGCTGGGTCTATTCCTTTGCCCTC
GGACGAGTGCTGGGGCGTCGGTTTCCACTATCGGCGAGTACTTCTACACAGCCATCGGTCCAGACGGCCG
CGCTTCTGCGGGCGATTTGTGTACGCCCGACAGTCCCGGCTCCGGATCGGACGATTGCGTCGCATCGACC
CTGCGCCCAAGCTGCATCATCGAAATTGCCGTCAACCAAGCTCTGATAGAGTTGGTCAAGACCAATGCGG
AGCATATACGCCCGGAGCCGCGGCGATCCTGCAAGCTCCGGATGCCTCCGCTCGAAGTAGCGCGTCTGCT
GCTCCATACAAGCCAACCACGGCCTCCAGAAGAAGATGTTGGCGACCTCGTATTGGGAATCCCCGAACAT
CGCCTCGCTCCAGTCAATGACCGCTGTTATGCGGCCATTGTCCGTCAGGACATTGTTGGAGCCGAAATCC
GCGTGCACGAGGTGCCGGACTTCGGGGCAGTCCTCGGCCCAAAGCATCAGCTCATCGAGAGCCTGCGCGA
CGGACGCACTGACGGTGTCGTCCATCACAGTTTGCCAGTGATACACATGGGGATCAGCAATCGCGCATAT
GAAATCACGCCATGTAGTGTATTGACCGATTCCTTGCGGTCCGAATGGGCCGAACCCGCTCGTCTGGCTA
AGATCGGCCGCAGCGATCGCATCCATGGCCTCCGCGACCGGCTGCAGAACAGCGGGCAGTTCGGTTTCAG
GCAGGTCTTGCAACGTGACACCCTGTGCACGGCGGGAGATGCAATAGGTCAGGCTCTCGCTGAATTCCCC
AATGTCAAGCACTTCCGGAATCGGGAGCGCGGCCGATGCAAAGTGCCGATAAACATAACGATCTTTGTAG
AAACCATCGGCGCAGCTATTTACCCGCAGGACATATCCACGCCCTCCTACATCGAAGCTGAAAGCACGAG
ATTCTTCGCCCTCCGAGAGCTGCATCAGGTCGGAGACGCTGTCGAACTTTTCGATCAGAAACTTCTCGAC
AGACGTCGCGGTGAGTTCAGGCTTTTTCATGGAGCCTGCTTTTTTGTACAAACTTGCGGCACCGCCTGAC
ATATTACCTTAAAATTCAAAAATTAATTTCAGATCAGTCATAACCAAGAAAACAAAATAAACGTTAGGAC
AGAAAATTCAAATTAATTAAAAATTATGCTGAATAAGAAAATTACATGCAAAGCCTTATTTTCCTCATAG
AAACAGTTGAATAACATATTTTTTAATTGAAAACATAGCAAAATTCGTGGTAAAATTTGTCAAAACCTTG
GAAAAAATCGAAAAAAGAACATTTCCCGATGCATTTTCCTATTTCTCGTTGCCGACAACGTATAAACGTT
GAATACTCAGTCAACGAATTTGGCTGCTGGCTTGGACTCTCGCACGGAAGAGACGCGTGTGTAGATTTAC
GACGAAAGCAAAAATGATCCCGCTTTCCAGTCGGGAAACCTGTCGTGCCAGCTGCATTAATGAATCGGCC
AACGCGCGGGGAGAGGCGGTTTGCGTATTGGGCGAATTCCGCTTCCTCGCTCACTGACTCGCTGCGCTCG
GTCGTTCGGCTGCGGCGAGCGGTATCAGCTCACTCAAAGGCGGTAATACGGTTATCCACAGAATCAGGGG
ATAACGCAGGAAAGAACATGTGAGCAAAAGGCCAGCAAAAGGCCAGGAACCGTAAAAAGGCCGCGTTGCT
GGCGTTTTTCCATAGGCTCCGCCCCCCTGACGAGCATCACAAAAATCGACGCTCAAGTCAGAGGTGGCGA
AACCCGACAGGACTATAAAGATACCAGGCGTTTCCCCCTGGAAGCTCCCTCGTGCGCTCTCCTGTTCCGA
CCCTGCCGCTTACCGGATACCTGTCCGCCTTTCTCCCTTCGGGAAGCGTGGCGCTTTCTCATAGCTCACG
CTGTAGGTATCTCAGTTCGGTGTAGGTCGTTCGCTCCAAGCTGGGCTGTGTGCACGAACCCCCCATTCAG
CCCGACCGCTGCGCCTTATCCGGTAACTATCGTCTTGAGTCCAACCCGGTAAGACACGACTTATCGCCAC
TGGCAGCAGCCACTGGTAACAGGATTAGCAGAGCGAGGTATGTAGGCGGTGCTACAGAGTTCTTGAAGTG
GTGGCCTAACTACGGCTACACTAGAAGAACAGTATTTGGTATCTGCGCTCTGCTGAAGCCAGTTACCTTC
GGAAAAAGAGTTGGTAGCTCTTGATCCGGCAAACAAACCACCGCTGGTAGCGGTGGTTTTTTTGTTTGCA
AGCAGCAGATTACGCGCAGAAAAAAAGGATCTCAAGAAGATCCTTTGATCTTTTCTACGGGGTCTGACGC
TCAGTGGAACGAAAACTCACGTTAAGGGATTTTGGTCATGAGATTATCAAAAAGGATCTTCACCTAGATC
CTTTTAAATTAAAAATGAAGTTTTAAATCAATCTAAAGTATATATGAGTAAACTTGGTCTGACAGTTACC
AATGCTTAATCAGTGAGGCACCTATCTCAGCGATCTGTCTATTTCGTTCATCCATAGTTGCCTGACTCCC
CGTCGTGTAGATAACTACGATACGGGAGGGCTTACCATCTGGCCCCAGTGCTGCAATGATACCGCGAGAT
CCACGCTCACCGGCTCCAGATTTATCAGCAATAAACCAGCCAGCCGGAAGGGCCGAGCGCAGAAGTGGTC
CTGCAACTTTATCCGCCTCCATCCAGTCTATTAATTGTTGCCGGGAAGCTAGAGTAAGTAGTTCGCCAGT
TAATAGTTTGCGCAACGTTGTTGCCATTGCTACAGGCATCGTGGTGTCACGCTCGTCGTTTGGTATGGCT
TCATTCAGCTCCGGTTCCCAACGATCAAGGCGAGTTACATGATCCCCCATGTTGTGCAAAAAAGCGGTTA
GCTCCTTCGGTCCTCCGATCGTTGTCAGAAGTAAGTTGGCCGCAGTGTTATCACTCATGGTTATGGCAGC
ACTGCATAATTCTCTTACTGTCATGCCATCCGTAAGATGCTTTTCTGTGACTGGTGAGTACTCAACCAAG
TCATTCTGAGAATAGTGTATGCGGCGACCGAGTTGCTCTTGCCCGGCGTCAATACGGGATAATACCGCGC
CACATAGCAGAACTTTAAAAGTGCTCATCATTGGAAAACGTTCTTCGGGGCGAAAACTCTCAAGGATCTT
ACCGCTGTTGAGATCCAGTTCGATGTAACCCACTCGTGCACCCAACTGATCTTCAGCATCTTTTACTTTC
ACCAGCGTTTCTGGGTGAGCAAAAACAGGAAGGCAAAATGCCGCAAAAAAGGGAATAAGGGCGACACGGA
AATGTTGAATACTCATACTCTTCCTTTTTCAATATTATTGAAGCATTTATCAGGGTTATTGTCTCATGAG
CGGATACATATTTGAATGTATTTAGAAAAATAAACAAATAGGGGTTCCGCGCACATTTCCCCGAAAAGTG
CCACCTAAATTGTAAGCGTTAATATTTTGTTAAAATTCGCGTTAAATTTTTGTTAAATCAGCTCATTTTT
TAACCAATAGGCCGAAATCGGCAAAATCCCTTATAAATCAAAAGAATAGACCGAGATAGGGT
[37 nt withheld, positions 3983-4019]
AAAGAACGTGGACTCCAACGTCAAAGG
[49 nt withheld, positions 4047-4095]
T
[91 nt withheld, positions 4097-4187]
G
[124 nt withheld, positions 4189-4312]
CGTCGGAGCTCATAACTTCGTATAGCATACATTATACGAAGTTATGCGGCCGCTCTAGAACTAGTGGTAC
CGAAGAGCATGCAACGCGTGGTTACCTGCAGGCTCTTCGCCACTTAAGACCCGGGAAGTTCCTATACTAT
TTGAAGAATAGGAACTTCTGCAGGAATTCGATATCGGTGAAGTTCCTATTCTCTAGAAAGTATAGGAACT
TCAAAATGGGATCTATGGTAAGTAAAGGAGAGGCTGTCATTAAAGAGTTCATGCGTTTCAAGGTAAGTTT
TCTTGAGACCTTTACTAACTAACTAGGTCTCATAGATTTTCAGGTTCACATGGAAGGATCTATGAACGGA
CACGAATTCGAAATCGAAGGAGAAGGAGAAGGACGCCCATACGAGGGAACTCAAACTGCTAAGCTTAAGG
TTACTAAAGGAGGACCACTTCCATTCTCTTGGGATATCCTTTCTCCACAGTTCATGTACGGATCTCGCGC
TTTCACCAAGCACCCAGCTGATATCCCAGATTACTACAAGCAGTCTTTCCCAGAAGGATTCAAATGGGAG
CGCGTTATGAACTTCGAAGATGGTGGAGCTGTTACCGTTACCCAAGATACCTCCCTTGAGGATGGAACCC
TTATCTACAAGGTAAGTTATGTAGAGACCTTAATACTCAACTATGGTCTCAAACATTTTCAGGTTAAGCT
TCGCGGAACTAATTTCCCACCAGATGGACCAGTTATGCAGAAGAAGACAATGGGATGGGAAGCTTCTACC
GAGCGCCTTTACCCAGAGGATGGAGTCCTTAAGGGAGATATTAAGATGGCTCTTAGACTTAAGGATGGAG
GACGTTACCTTGCTGATTTCAAGACTACTTACAAGGCTAAGAAGCCAGTGCAGATGCCAGGAGCTTACAA
CGTTGATCGTAAGCTTGATATCACCTCTCACAACGAGGATTACACCGTTGTCGAGCAATACGAGCGCTCA
GAGGGACGCCACTCTACCGGAGGAATGGATGAGCTTTACAAGGGATCCGGAGCTACCAACTTCTCCCTTC
TCAAGCAGGCTGGAGACGTTGAGGAGAACCCAGGACCCATGGGTATGGTTTCCAAGGGAGAGGCCGTCAT
CAAGGAGTTCATGCGTTTCAAGGTCCACATGGAGGGATCCATGAACGGACACGAGTTCGAGATCGAGGGA
GAGGGAGAGGGACGTCCATACGAGGGAACCCAAACCGCCAAGCTCAAGGTCACCAAGGTAAGTTTAAACA
TATATATACTAACTAACCCTGATTATTTAAATTTTCAGGGAGGACCACTCCCATTCTCCTGGGACATCCT
CTCCCCACAATTCATGTACGGATCCCGTGCCTTCACCAAGCACCCAGCCGACATCCCAGACTACTACAAG
CAATCCTTCCCAGAGGGATTCAAGTGGGAGCGTGTCATGAACTTCGAGGACGGAGGAGCCGTCACCGTCA
CCCAAGACACCTCCCTCGAGGACGGAACCCTCATCTACAAGGTAAGTTTAAACAGTTCGGTACTAACTAA
CCATACATATTTAAATTTTCAGGTCAAGCTCCGTGGAACCAACTTCCCACCAGACGGACCAGTCATGCAA
AAGAAGACCATGGGATGGGAGGCCTCCACCGAGCGTCTCTACCCAGAGGACGGAGTCCTCAAGGGAGACA
TCAAGATGGCCCTCCGTCTCAAGGACGGAGGACGTTACCTCGCCGACTTCAAGGTAAGTTTAAACATGAT
TTTACTAACTAACTAATCTGATTTAAATTTTCAGACCACCTACAAGGCCAAGAAGCCAGTCCAAATGCCA
GGAGCCTACAACGTCGACCGTAAGCTCGACATCACCTCCCACAACGAGGACTACACCGTCGTCGAGCAAT
ACGAGCGTTCCGAGGGACGTCACTCCACCGGAGGAATGGACGAGCTCTACAAGACGTAAATGCAAAATCC
TTTCAAGCATTCCCTTCTTCTCTATCACTCTTCTTTCTTTTTGTCAAAAAATTCTCTCGCTAATTTATTT
GCTTTTTTAATGTTATTATTTTATGACTTTTTATAGTCACTGAAAAGTTTGCATCTGAGTGAAGTGAATG
CTATCAAAATGTGATTCTGTCTGATGTACTTTCACAATCTCTCTTCAATTCCATTTTGAAGTGCTTTAAA
CCCGAAAGGTTGAGAAAAATGCGAGCGCTCAAATATTTGTATTGTGTTCGTTGAGTGACCCAACAAAAAG
AGGAAACTTTATTGTGCCGCCAAGAAAAAAGTCTCAC
Features (pLannotate 1.2.2; 15 found; start..end, strand, type, name):
    381..401     +  protein_bind   attB2: mutant version of attB; core recombination site for the Gateway® BP reaction BP Clonase™
    405..1430    -  CDS            HygR: aminoglycoside phosphotransferase from E. coli; aph(4)-Ia; confers resistance to hygromycin
   1436..1456    -  protein_bind   attB1: mutant version of attB; core recombination site for the Gateway® BP reaction BP Clonase™
   1839..1924    -  CDS            lacI (fragment): lac repressor; lacI; The lac repressor binds to the lac operator to inhibit transcription in E. coli. This inhibition can be relieved by adding lactose or isopropyl-β-D-thiogalactopyranoside (IPTG).
   2107..2695    -  rep_origin     ori: high-copy-number ColE1/pMB1/pBR322/pUC origin of replication
   2866..3726    -  CDS            AmpR: β-lactamase; bla; confers resistance to ampicillin, carbenicillin, and related antibiotics
   3727..3831    -  promoter       AmpR promoter: bla
   3884..4312    -  rep_origin     f1 ori (sequence partly withheld): f1 bacteriophage origin of replication; arrow indicates direction of (+) strand synthesis
   4324..4357    +  protein_bind   loxP: Cre-mediated recombination occurs in the 8-bp core sequence (GCATACAT). Cre recombinase
   4358..4379    +  misc_feature   MCS (fragment): pBluescript multiple cloning site
   4470..4487    +  misc_feature   MCS (fragment): pBluescript multiple cloning site
   4491..4524    +  protein_bind   FRT (minimal): supports FLP-mediated excision but not integration (Turan and Bode, 2011) FLP recombinase from the Saccharomyces cerevisiae 2μ plasmid
   4537..5334    +  CDS            mScarlet: mScarlet is a basic (constitutively fluorescent) red fluorescent protein published in 2016, derived from synthetic construct. It has moderate acid sensitivity.
   5428..6225    +  CDS            RFP_DISSP: Experimental evidence at protein level: Swiss-Prot protein existence level 1. Thought to play a role in photoprotection of the coral's resident symbiont microalgae's photosystems from photoinhibition caused by high light levels found near the surface of coral reefs. In deeper water, the fluorescence may be to convert blue light into longer wavelengths more suitable for use in photosynthesis by the microalgal symbionts. From Discosoma sp. (Sea anemone).
   6262..6585    +  terminator     tbb-2 terminator: tbb-2; transcription terminator for the C. elegans tubulin beta-2 gene
