[The description below was written by a language model from this plasmid's Addgene catalogue record and pLannotate feature annotations shown in this document.]
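Description:
pHygRR2r is an empty-backbone integration vector for making single-copy transgenes in C. elegans by rapid recombination-mediated cassette exchange (RMCE) combined with drug selection. It derives from pHygRR2 and differs only in that its SapI Golden Gate cloning site is in the opposite orientation, so a user can choose the direction of an inserted transgene relative to the rest of the cassette. In E. coli it is maintained as a high-copy plasmid through a ColE1/pUC-type origin and selected with ampicillin (AmpR under its bla promoter). An f1 phage origin and a small lacI fragment are also annotated, most likely backbone remnants.

The worm-directed part of the 6.6 kb plasmid carries two markers. One is a hygromycin phosphotransferase (HygR) coding sequence flanked by attB1 and attB2 sites, which allows integrants to be selected with hygromycin. The other is a red fluorescent marker. The feature table shows an mScarlet coding sequence followed by a second red fluorescent protein ORF of the same length. The second ORF was annotated by similarity to Discosoma RFP, but given the "mScarlet 2X" description it is probably a second mScarlet copy. A tbb-2 terminator follows the pair. No promoter for either HygR or the mScarlet unit is annotated, and the record does not state how they are expressed.

A loxP site and a minimal FRT site lie just upstream of mScarlet, bracketing pBluescript-type polylinker fragments where the cloning site presumably sits. These are the annotated targets for Cre and FLP that would mediate exchange into a landing site, although the record does not spell out the exact recombination scheme. No insert is present, and users clone their own transgene into the SapI site.
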