Addgene plasmid #200076: pHygRR2r
Purpose: (Empty Backbone) hygR selection mScarlet 2X marked rapid RMCE integration vector
Depositing lab: Michael Nonet. Depositing organization: Washington University in Saint Louis. Publication: Rapid generation of C. elegans single-copy transgenes combining RMCE and drug selection. Nonet ML. Genetics. 2023 Apr 20:iyad072. doi: 10.1093/genetics/iyad072. PubMed 37079426.
Backbone
  Vector backbone: pHygRR2
  Modifications to backbone: SapI Golden Gate cloning site in opposite orientation as pHygRR2
  Vector type: Worm Expression ; Recombination Mediated Cassette Exchange
  Selectable markers: Hygromycin
Growth in bacteria
  Bacterial resistance: Ampicillin, 100 μg/mL
  Growth temperature: 37°C
  Growth strain: DH5alpha
  Copy number: High Copy
Gene/Insert
  Cloning method: Restriction Enzyme
Terms and licenses: Academic/Nonprofit Terms; Industry Terms: Not Available to Industry
How to cite: pHygRR2r was a gift from Michael Nonet (Addgene plasmid # 200076 ; http://n2t.net/addgene:200076 ; RRID:Addgene_200076)
